>Addgene plasmid #76487 | CHEK2 gRNA (BRDN0001145610) | addgene full sequence | sequence record 185934 | Addgene Assembled Sequence
CCCGGGTGCAAAGATGGATAAAGTTTTAAACAGAGAGGAATCTTTGCAGCTAATGGACCTTCTAGGTCTT
GAAAGGAGTGGGAATTGGCTCCGGTGCCCGTCAGTGGGCAGAGCGCACATCGCCCACAGTCCCCGAGAAG
TTGGGGGGAGGGGTCGGCAATTGATCCGGTGCCTAGAGAAGGTGGCGCGGGGTAAACTGGGAAAGTGATG
TCGTGTACTGGCTCCGCCTTTTTCCCGAGGGTGGGGGAGAACCGTATATAAGTGCAGTAGTCGCCGTGAA
CGTTCTTTTTCGCAACGGGTTTGCCGCCAGAACACAGGTAAGTGCCGTGTGTGGTTCCCGCGGGCCTGGC
CTCTTTACGGGTTATGGCCCTTGCGTGCCTTGAATTACTTCCACCTGGCTGCAGTACGTGATTCTTGATC
CCGAGCTTCGGGTTGGAAGTGGGTGGGAGAGTTCGAGGCCTTGCGCTTAAGGAGCCCCTTCGCCTCGTGC
TTGAGTTGAGGCCTGGCCTGGGCGCTGGGGCCGCCGCGTGCGAATCTGGTGGCACCTTCGCGCCTGTCTC
GCTGCTTTCGATAAGTCTCTAGCCATTTAAAATTTTTGATGACCTGCTGCGACGCTTTTTTTCTGGCAAG
ATAGTCTTGTAAATGCGGGCCAAGATCTGCACACTGGTATTTCGGTTTTTGGGGCCGCGGGCGGCGACGG
GGCCCGTGCGTCCCAGCGCACATGTTCGGCGAGGCGGGGCCTGCGAGCGCGGCCACCGAGAATCGGACGG
GGGTAGTCTCAAGCTGGCCGGCCTGCTCTGGTGCCTGGCCTCGCGCCGCCGTGTATCGCCCCGCCCTGGG
CGGCAAGGCTGGCCCGGTCGGCACCAGTTGCGTGAGCGGAAAGATGGCCGCTTCCCGGCCCTGCTGCAGG
GAGCTCAAAATGGAGGACGCGGCGCTCGGGAGAGCGGGCGGGTGAGTCACCCACACAAAGGAAAAGGGCC
TTTCCGTCCTCAGCCGTCGCTTCATGTGACTCCACGGAGTACCGGGCGCCGTCCAGGCACCTCGATTAGT
TCTCGAGCTTTTGGAGTACGTCGTCTTTAGGTTGGGGGGAGGGGTTTTATGCGATGGAGTTTCCCCACAC
TGAGTGGGTGGAGACTGAAGTTAGGCCAGCTTGGCACTTGATGTAATTCTCCTTGGAATTTGCCCTTTTT
GAGTTTGGATCTTGGTTCATTCTCAAGCCTCAGACAGTGGTTCAAAGTTTTTTTCTTCCATTTCAGGTGT
CGTGACGTACGGCCACCATGACCGAGTACAAGCCCACGGTGCGCCTCGCCACCCGCGACGACGTCCCCAG
GGCCGTACGCACCCTCGCCGCCGCGTTCGCCGACTACCCCGCCACGCGCCACACCGTCGATCCGGACCGC
CACATCGAGCGGGTCACCGAGCTGCAAGAACTCTTCCTCACGCGCGTCGGGCTCGACATCGGCAAGGTGT
GGGTCGCGGACGACGGCGCCGCCGTGGCGGTCTGGACCACGCCGGAGAGCGTCGAAGCGGGGGCGGTGTT
CGCCGAGATCGGCCCGCGCATGGCCGAGTTGAGCGGTTCCCGGCTGGCCGCGCAGCAACAGATGGAAGGC
CTCCTGGCGCCGCACCGGCCCAAGGAGCCCGCGTGGTTCCTGGCCACCGTCGGAGTCTCGCCCGACCACC
AGGGCAAGGGTCTGGGCAGCGCCGTCGTGCTCCCCGGAGTGGAGGCGGCCGAGCGCGCCGGGGTGCCCGC
CTTCCTGGAGACCTCCGCGCCCCGCAACCTCCCCTTCTACGAGCGGCTCGGCTTCACCGTCACCGCCGAC
GTCGAGGTGCCCGAAGGACCGCGCACCTGGTGCATGACCCGCAAGCCCGGTGCCTGAACGCGTTAAGTCG
ACAATCAACCTCTGGATTACAAAATTTGTGAAAGATTGACTGGTATTCTTAACTATGTTGCTCCTTTTAC
GCTATGTGGATACGCTGCTTTAATGCCTTTGTATCATGCTATTGCTTCCCGTATGGCTTTCATTTTCTCC
TCCTTGTATAAATCCTGGTTGCTGTCTCTTTATGAGGAGTTGTGGCCCGTTGTCAGGCAACGTGGCGTGG
TGTGCACTGTGTTTGCTGACGCAACCCCCACTGGTTGGGGCATTGCCACCACCTGTCAGCTCCTTTCCGG
GACTTTCGCTTTCCCCCTCCCTATTGCCACGGCGGAACTCATCGCCGCCTGCCTTGCCCGCTGCTGGACA
GGGGCTCGGCTGTTGGGCACTGACAATTCCGTGGTGTTGTCGGGGAAATCATCGTCCTTTCCTTGGCTGC
TCGCCTGTGTTGCCACCTGGATTCTGCGCGGGACGTCCTTCTGCTACGTCCCTTCGGCCCTCAATCCAGC
GGACCTTCCTTCCCGCGGCCTGCTGCCGGCTCTGCGGCCTCTTCCGCGTCTTCGCCTTCGCCCTCAGACG
AGTCGGATCTCCCTTTGGGCCGCCTCCCCGCGTCGACTTTAAGACCAATGACTTACAAGGCAGCTGTAGA
TCTTAGCCACTTTTTAAAAGAAAAGGGGGGACTGGAAGGGCTAATTCACTCCCAACGAAGACAAGATCTG
CTTTTTGCTTGTACTGGGTCTCTCTGGTTAGACCAGATCTGAGCCTGGGAGCTCTCTGGCTAACTAGGGA
ACCCACTGCTTAAGCCTCAATAAAGCTTGCCTTGAGTGCTTCAAGTAGTGTGTGCCCGTCTGTTGTGTGA
CTCTGGTAACTAGAGATCCCTCAGACCCTTTTAGTCAGTGTGGAAAATCTCTAGCAGTACGTATAGTAGT
TCATGTCATCTTATTATTCAGTATTTATAACTTGCAAAGAAATGAATATCAGAGAGTGAGAGGAACTTGT
TTATTGCAGCTTATAATGGTTACAAATAAAGCAATAGCATCACAAATTTCACAAATAAAGCATTTTTTTC
ACTGCATTCTAGTTGTGGTTTGTCCAAACTCATCAATGTATCTTATCATGTCTGGCTCTAGCTATCCCGC
CCCTAACTCCGCCCATCCCGCCCCTAACTCCGCCCAGTTCCGCCCATTCTCCGCCCCATGGCTGACTAAT
TTTTTTTATTTATGCAGAGGCCGAGGCCGCCTCGGCCTCTGAGCTATTCCAGAAGTAGTGAGGAGGCTTT
TTTGGAGGCCTAGGGACGTACCCAATTCGCCCTATAGTGAGTCGTATTACGCGCGCTCACTGGCCGTCGT
TTTACAACGTCGTGACTGGGAAAACCCTGGCGTTACCCAACTTAATCGCCTTGCAGCACATCCCCCTTTC
GCCAGCTGGCGTAATAGCGAAGAGGCCCGCACCGATCGCCCTTCCCAACAGTTGCGCAGCCTGAATGGCG
AATGGG
[124 nt withheld, positions 3367-3490]
C
[91 nt withheld, positions 3492-3582]
A
[49 nt withheld, positions 3584-3632]
CCTTTGACGTTGGAGTCCACGTTCTTT
[37 nt withheld, positions 3660-3696]
ACCCTATCTCGGTCTATTCTTTTGATTTATAAGGGATTTTGCCGATTTCGGCCTATTGGTTAAAAAATGA
GCTGATTTAACAAAAATTTAACGCGAATTTTAACAAAATATTAACGCTTACAATTTAGGTGGCACTTTTC
GGGGAAATGTGCGCGGAACCCCTATTTGTTTATTTTTCTAAATACATTCAAATATGTATCCGCTCATGAG
ACAATAACCCTGATAAATGCTTCAATAATATTGAAAAAGGAAGAGTATGAGTATTCAACATTTCCGTGTC
GCCCTTATTCCCTTTTTTGCGGCATTTTGCCTTCCTGTTTTTGCTCACCCAGAAACGCTGGTGAAAGTAA
AAGATGCTGAAGATCAGTTGGGTGCACGAGTGGGTTACATCGAACTGGATCTCAACAGCGGTAAGATCCT
TGAGAGTTTTCGCCCCGAAGAACGTTTTCCAATGATGAGCACTTTTAAAGTTCTGCTATGTGGCGCGGTA
TTATCCCGTATTGACGCCGGGCAAGAGCAACTCGGTCGCCGCATACACTATTCTCAGAATGACTTGGTTG
AGTACTCACCAGTCACAGAAAAGCATCTTACGGATGGCATGACAGTAAGAGAATTATGCAGTGCTGCCAT
AACCATGAGTGATAACACTGCGGCCAACTTACTTCTGACAACGATCGGAGGACCGAAGGAGCTAACCGCT
TTTTTGCACAACATGGGGGATCATGTAACTCGCCTTGATCGTTGGGAACCGGAGCTGAATGAAGCCATAC
CAAACGACGAGCGTGACACCACGATGCCTGTAGCAATGGCAACAACGTTGCGCAAACTATTAACTGGCGA
ACTACTTACTCTAGCTTCCCGGCAACAATTAATAGACTGGATGGAGGCGGATAAAGTTGCAGGACCACTT
CTGCGCTCGGCCCTTCCGGCTGGCTGGTTTATTGCTGATAAATCTGGAGCCGGTGAGCGTGGGTCTCGCG
GTATCATTGCAGCACTGGGGCCAGATGGTAAGCCCTCCCGTATCGTAGTTATCTACACGACGGGGAGTCA
GGCAACTATGGATGAACGAAATAGACAGATCGCTGAGATAGGTGCCTCACTGATTAAGCATTGGTAACTG
TCAGACCAAGTTTACTCATATATACTTTAGATTGATTTAAAACTTCATTTTTAATTTAAAAGGATCTAGG
TGAAGATCCTTTTTGATAATCTCATGACCAAAATCCCTTAACGTGAGTTTTCGTTCCACTGAGCGTCAGA
CCCCGTAGAAAAGATCAAAGGATCTTCTTGAGATCCTTTTTTTCTGCGCGTAATCTGCTGCTTGCAAACA
AAAAAACCACCGCTACCAGCGGTGGTTTGTTTGCCGGATCAAGAGCTACCAACTCTTTTTCCGAAGGTAA
CTGGCTTCAGCAGAGCGCAGATACCAAATACTGTTCTTCTAGTGTAGCCGTAGTTAGGCCACCACTTCAA
GAACTCTGTAGCACCGCCTACATACCTCGCTCTGCTAATCCTGTTACCAGTGGCTGCTGCCAGTGGCGAT
AAGTCGTGTCTTACCGGGTTGGACTCAAGACGATAGTTACCGGATAAGGCGCAGCGGTCGGGCTGAACGG
GGGGTTCGTGCACACAGCCCAGCTTGGAGCGAACGACCTACACCGAACTGAGATACCTACAGCGTGAGCT
ATGAGAAAGCGCCACGCTTCCCGAAGGGAGAAAGGCGGACAGGTATCCGGTAAGCGGCAGGGTCGGAACA
GGAGAGCGCACGAGGGAGCTTCCAGGGGGAAACGCCTGGTATCTTTATAGTCCTGTCGGGTTTCGCCACC
TCTGACTTGAGCGTCGATTTTTGTGATGCTCGTCAGGGGGGCGGAGCCTATGGAAAAACGCCAGCAACGC
GGCCTTTTTACGGTTCCTGGCCTTTTGCTGGCCTTTTGCTCACATGTTCTTTCCTGCGTTATCCCCTGAT
TCTGTGGATAACCGTATTACCGCCTTTGAGTGAGCTGATACCGCTCGCCGCAGCCGAACGACCGAGCGCA
GCGAGTCAGTGAGCGAGGAAGCGGAAGAGCGCCCAATACGCAAACCGCCTCTCCCCGCGCGTTGGCCGAT
TCATTAATGCAGCTGGCACGACAGGTTTCCCGACTGGAAAGCGGGCAGTGAGCGCAACGCAATTAATGTG
AGTTAGCTCACTCATTAGGCACCCCAGGCTTTACACTTTATGCTTCCGGCTCGTATGTTGTGTGGAATTG
TGAGCGGATAACAATTTCACACAGGAAACAGCTATGACCATGATTACGCCAAGCGCGCAATTAACCCTCA
CTAAAGGGAACAAAAGCTGGAGCTGCAAGCTTAATGTAGTCTTATGCAATACTCTTGTAGTCTTGCAACA
TGGTAACGATGAGTTAGCAACATGCCTTACAAGGAGAGAAAAAGCACCGTGCATGCCGATTGGTGGAAGT
AAGGTGGTACGATCGTGCCTTATTAGGAAGGCAACAGACGGGTCTGACATGGATTGGACGAACCACTGAA
TTGCCGCATTGCAGAGATATTGTATTTAAGTGCCTAGCTCGATACATAAACGGGTCTCTCTGGTTAGACC
AGATCTGAGCCTGGGAGCTCTCTGGCTAACTAGGGAACCCACTGCTTAAGCCTCAATAAAGCTTGCCTTG
AGTGCTTCAAGTAGTGTGTGCCCGTCTGTTGTGTGACTCTGGTAACTAGAGATCCCTCAGACCCTTTTAG
TCAGTGTGGAAAATCTCTAGCAGTGGCGCCCGAACAGGGACTTGAAAGCGAAAGGGAAACCAGAGGAGCT
CTCTCGACGCAGGACTCGGCTTGCTGAAGCGCGCACGGCAAGAGGCGAGGGGCGGCGACTGGTGAGTACG
CCAAAAATTTTGACTAGCGGAGGCTAGAAGGAGAGAGATGGGTGCGAGAGCGTCAGTATTAAGCGGGGGA
GAATTAGATCGCGATGGGAAAAAATTCGGTTAAGGCCAGGGGGAAAGAAAAAATATAAATTAAAACATAT
AGTATGGGCAAGCAGGGAGCTAGAACGATTCGCAGTTAATCCTGGCCTGTTAGAAACATCAGAAGGCTGT
AGACAAATACTGGGACAGCTACAACCATCCCTTCAGACAGGATCAGAAGAACTTAGATCATTATATAATA
CAGTAGCAACCCTCTATTGTGTGCATCAAAGGATAGAGATAAAAGACACCAAGGAAGCTTTAGACAAGAT
AGAGGAAGAGCAAAACAAAAGTAAGACCACCGCACAGCAAGCGGCCGCTGATCTTCAGACCTGGAGGAGG
AGATATGAGGGACAATTGGAGAAGTGAATTATATAAATATAAAGTAGTAAAAATTGAACCATTAGGAGTA
GCACCCACCAAGGCAAAGAGAAGAGTGGTGCAGAGAGAAAAAAGAGCAGTGGGAATAGGAGCTTTGTTCC
TTGGGTTCTTGGGAGCAGCAGGAAGCACTATGGGCGCAGCGTCAATGACGCTGACGGTACAGGCCAGACA
ATTATTGTCTGGTATAGTGCAGCAGCAGAACAATTTGCTGAGGGCTATTGAGGCGCAACAGCATCTGTTG
CAACTCACAGTCTGGGGCATCAAGCAGCTCCAGGCAAGAATCCTGGCTGTGGAAAGATACCTAAAGGATC
AACAGCTCCTGGGGATTTGGGGTTGCTCTGGAAAACTCATTTGCACCACTGCTGTGCCTTGGAATGCTAG
TTGGAGTAATAAATCTCTGGAACAGATTTGGAATCACACGACCTGGATGGAGTGGGACAGAGAAATTAAC
AATTACACAAGCTTAATACACTCCTTAATTGAAGAATCGCAAAACCAGCAAGAAAAGAATGAACAAGAAT
TATTGGAATTAGATAAATGGGCAAGTTTGTGGAATTGGTTTAACATAACAAATTGGCTGTGGTATATAAA
ATTATTCATAATGATAGTAGGAGGCTTGGTAGGTTTAAGAATAGTTTTTGCTGTACTTTCTATAGTGAAT
AGAGTTAGGCAGGGATATTCACCATTATCGTTTCAGACCCACCTCCCAACCCCGAGGGGACCCAGAGAGG
GCCTATTTCCCATGATTCCTTCATATTTGCATATACGATACAAGGCTGTTAGAGAGATAATTAGAATTAA
TTTGACTGTAAACACAAAGATATTAGTACAAAATACGTGACGTAGAAAGTAATAATTTCTTGGGTAGTTT
GCAGTTTTAAAATTATGTTTTAAAATGGACTATCATATGCTTACCGTAACTTGAAAGTATTTCGATTTCT
TGGCTTTATATATCTTGTGGAAAGGACGAAACACCGAGGTAAAGCTGGCTTTCGAGGTTTTAGAGCTAGA
AATAGCAAGTTAAAATAAGGCTAGTCCGTTATCAACTTGAAAAAGTGGCACCGAGTCGGTGCTTTTTTAA
GCTTGGCGTAACTAGATCTTGAGACAAATGGCAGTATTCATCCACAATTTTAAAAGAAAAGGGGGGATTG
GGGGGTACAGTGCAGGGGAAAGAATAGTAGACATAATAGCAACAGACATACAAACTAAAGAATTACAAAA
ACAAATTACAAAAATTCAAAATTTTCGGGTTTATTACAGGGACAGCAGAGATCCACTTTGGCGCCGGCTC
GAGGGGG
Features (pLannotate 1.2.2; 29 found; start..end, strand, type, name):
     14..80      +  CDS            small t antigen (fragment): SV40 (simian virus 40) small t antigen
    106..317     +  promoter       EF-1α core promoter: core promoter for human elongation factor EF-1α
    318..1256    +  intron         EF-1α intron A: intron upstream of the start codon of human EF-1α
   1278..1877    +  CDS            PuroR (fragment): puromycin N-acetyltransferase; pac from Streptomyces; confers resistance to puromycin
   1893..2481    +  misc_feature   WPRE: woodchuck hepatitis virus posttranscriptional regulatory element
   2532..2551    +  misc_feature   cPPT/CTS (fragment): central polypurine tract and central termination sequence of HIV-1
   2553..2786    +  LTR            3' LTR (ΔU3): self-inactivating 3' long terminal repeat (LTR) from HIV-1
   2864..2985    +  polyA_signal   SV40 poly(A) signal: SV40 polyadenylation signal
   3025..3160    +  rep_origin     SV40 ori: SV40 origin of replication
   3181..3199    -  promoter       T7 promoter: promoter for bacteriophage T7 RNA polymerase
   3207..3362    +  CDS            lacZα (fragment): LacZα fragment of β-galactosidase; lacZ fragment
   3367..3795    +  rep_origin     f1 ori (sequence partly withheld): f1 bacteriophage origin of replication; arrow indicates direction of (+) strand synthesis
   3848..3952    +  promoter       AmpR promoter: bla
   3953..4813    +  CDS            AmpR: β-lactamase; bla; confers resistance to ampicillin, carbenicillin, and related antibiotics
   4984..5572    +  rep_origin     ori: high-copy-number ColE1/pMB1/pBR322/pUC origin of replication
   5755..5847    +  CDS            lacI (fragment): lac repressor; lacI; The lac repressor binds to the lac operator to inhibit transcription in E. coli. This inhibition can be relieved by adding lactose or isopropyl-β-D-thiogalactopyranoside (IPTG).
   5860..5881    +  protein_bind   CAP binding site: CAP binding activates transcription in the presence of cAMP. E. coli catabolite activator protein
   5896..5926    +  promoter       lac promoter: promoter for the E. coli lac operon
   5934..5950    +  protein_bind   lac operator: The lac repressor binds to the lac operator to inhibit transcription in E. coli. This inhibition can be relieved by adding lactose or isopropyl-β-D-thiogalactopyranoside (IPTG). lac repressor encoded by lacI
   5995..6013    +  promoter       T3 promoter: promoter for bacteriophage T3 RNA polymerase
   6041..6267    +  promoter       RSV promoter: Rous sarcoma virus enhancer/promoter
   6268..6448    +  LTR            5' LTR (truncated): truncated 5' long terminal repeat (LTR) from HIV-1
   6495..6620    +  misc_feature   HIV-1 Ψ: packaging signal of human immunodeficiency virus type 1
   6604..6967    +  CDS            HIV-1 gag (fragment): gag protein from human immunodeficiency virus 1; gag
   7113..7346    +  misc_feature   RRE: The Rev response element (RRE) of HIV-1 allows for Rev-dependent mRNA export from the nucleus to the cytoplasm.
   7723..7749    +  CDS            Rev (fragment): human immunodeficiency virus 1 (HIV-1) Rev protein; rev; enhances nuclear export of unspliced and incompletely spliced viral mRNAs
   7753..7993    +  promoter       U6 promoter: RNA polymerase III promoter for human U6 snRNA
   8023..8098    +  misc_RNA       gRNA scaffold: guide RNA scaffold for the Streptococcus pyogenes CRISPR/Cas9 system
   8154..8271    +  misc_feature   cPPT/CTS: central polypurine tract and central termination sequence of HIV-1
