[The description below was written by a language model from this plasmid's Addgene catalogue record and pLannotate feature annotations shown in this document.]
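Description:
CHEK2 gRNA (BRDN0001145610) is a third-generation lentiviral guide RNA plasmid built on the lentiGuide-Puro backbone and designed to direct Streptococcus pyogenes Cas9 to the human CHEK2 gene, which encodes the checkpoint kinase also known as CHK2. In bacteria it is maintained through a high-copy ColE1/pUC-type origin with β-lactamase conferring ampicillin resistance. The backbone also carries an f1 origin, an SV40 origin and poly(A) signal, and remnants of lac and phage promoter elements that play no role in the payload.

The viral transfer cassette begins with an RSV promoter fused to a truncated HIV-1 5' LTR, which makes genomic RNA production Tat-independent. This is followed by the Ψ packaging signal with a gag fragment, the Rev response element for nuclear export, and a central polypurine tract. It ends in a ΔU3 self-inactivating 3' LTR. Within this unit, the human U6 RNA polymerase III promoter drives the CHEK2-specific spacer joined to the SpCas9 gRNA scaffold. A separate EF-1α core promoter with its intron A expresses puromycin N-acetyltransferase, allowing selection of transduced mammalian cells, and a downstream WPRE enhances transcript expression. According to the depositor, the guide was designed against several CHEK2 reference transcripts.

The plasmid does not encode Cas9, so it must be used with a separate Cas9 vector such as lentiCas9-Blast or in cells that already express the nuclease. It belongs to a human kinome gRNA collection produced in connection with work on optimised sgRNA design. It is suited to CRISPR knockout of CHEK2 in human cells after lentiviral packaging and transduction.
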