Addgene plasmid #76487: CHEK2 gRNA (BRDN0001145610)
Purpose: 3rd generation lentiviral gRNA plasmid targeting human CHEK2
Depositing lab: John Doench & David Root. Depositing organization: Broad Institute. Publication: Optimized sgRNA design to maximize activity and minimize off-target effects of CRISPR-Cas9. Doench JG, Fusi N, Sullender M, Hegde M, Vaimberg EW, Donovan KF, Smith I, Tothova Z, Wilen C, Orchard R, Virgin HW, Listgarten J, Root DE. Nat Biotechnol. 2016 Jan 18. doi: 10.1038/nbt.3437. PubMed 26780180.
Backbone
  Vector backbone: lentiGuide-Puro
  Backbone manufacturer: Zhang Lab (Addgene plasmid # 52963)
  Vector type: Mammalian Expression, Lentiviral, CRISPR
  Selectable markers: Puromycin
Growth in bacteria
  Bacterial resistance: Ampicillin, 100 μg/mL
  Growth temperature: 37°C
  Growth strain: DH5alpha
  Copy number: High Copy
Gene/Insert
  Gene/Insert name: CHEK2 (alt names: CHEK2; NM_001005735.1)
  gRNA/shRNA sequence: AGGTAAAGCTGGCTTTCGAG
  Species: H. sapiens (human)
  Entrez Gene: CHEK2 (a.k.a. CDS1, CHK2, HuCds1, LFS2, PP1425, RAD53, TPDS4, hCds1)
  Promoter: hU6
  Cloning method: Unknown
  Sequencing primers: 5′ U6-F; 3′ pS2-R
Terms and licenses: Academic/Nonprofit Terms; Industry Terms: Not Available to Industry
Depositor comments: The gRNA was designed to target the following Genbank reference sequence(s): NM_001005735.1,NM_001257387.1,NM_007194.3,NM_145862.2. Note that this plasmid does NOT contain Cas9. It should be used in conjunction with lentiCas9-Blast (Addgene #52962) or otherwise with cell lines already expressing Cas9. Browse the full kinome gRNA library at http://www.addgene.org/pooled-library/broadgpp-human-kinome/ or visit http://www.broadinstitute.org/rnai/public/ for detailed protocols and information.
How to cite: CHEK2 gRNA (BRDN0001145610) was a gift from John Doench & David Root (Addgene plasmid # 76487 ; http://n2t.net/addgene:76487 ; RRID:Addgene_76487)
