>Addgene plasmid #76487 | CHEK2 gRNA (BRDN0001145610) | depositor partial sequence | sequence record 143947 | Target Sequence
AGGTAAAGCTGGCTTTCGAG
