>Addgene plasmid #76487 | CHEK2 gRNA (BRDN0001145610) | addgene partial sequence | sequence record 185933 | hU6-F
TAGAAAGTAATAATTTCTTGGGTAGTTTGCAGTTTTAAAATTATGTTTTAAAATGGACTATCATATGCTT
ACCGTAACTTGAAAGTATTTCGATTTCTTGGCTTTATATATCTTGTGGAAAGGACGAAACACCGAGGTAA
AGCTGGCTTTCGAGGTTTTAGAGCTAGAAATAGCAAGTTAAAATAAGGCTAGTCCGTTATCAACTTGAAA
AAGTGGCACCGAGTCGGTGCTTTTTTAAGCTTGGCGTAACTAGATCTTGAGACAAATGGCAGTATTCATC
CACAATTTTAAAAGAAAAGGGGGGATTGGGGGGTACAGTGCAGGGGAAAGAATAGTAGACATAATAGCAA
CAGACATACAAACTAAAGAATTACAAAAACAAATTACAAAAATTCAAAATTTTCGGGTTTATTACAGGGA
CAGCAGAGATCCACTTTGGCGCCGGCTCGAGGGGGCCCGGGTGCAAAGATGGATAAAGTTTTAAACAGAG
AGGAATCTTTGCAGCTAATGGACCTTCTAGGTCTTGAAAGGAGTGGGAATTGGCTCCGGTGCCCGTCAGT
GGGCAGAGCG
